Addgene plasmid #86852: pCMV6-G2-ATP8-V5 (puromycin)
Purpose: mammalian expression of ATP8 with G2 mitochondrial targeting sequence and V5 tag
Depositing lab: Matthew O'Connor. Depositing organization: Lifespan Research Institute. Publication: Stable nuclear expression of ATP8 and ATP6 genes rescues a mtDNA Complex V null mutant. Boominathan A, Vanhoozer S, Basisty N, Powers K, Crampton AL, Wang X, Friedricks N, Schilling B, Brand MD, O'Connor MS. Nucleic Acids Res. 2016 Nov 2;44(19):9342-9357. Epub 2016 Sep 4. 10.1093/nar/gkw756 PubMed 27596602.
Backbone
  Vector backbone: pCMV6
  Vector type: Mammalian Expression
  Selectable markers: Puromycin
Growth in bacteria
  Bacterial resistance: Ampicillin, 100 μg/mL
  Growth temperature: 37°C
  Growth strain: DH5alpha
  Copy number: Unknown
Gene/Insert
  Gene/Insert name: ATP8
  Species: H. sapiens (human)
  Mutation: codon optimized
  Entrez Gene: ATP8 (a.k.a. ATPase8, MTATP8)
  Promoter: CMV
  Tag / fusion protein: ATP5G2 (G2) mitochondrial targeting signal (N terminal on insert); V5 (C terminal on backbone)
  Cloning method: Restriction Enzyme; 5′ cloning site MluI (unknown if destroyed); 3′ cloning site XhoI (unknown if destroyed)
  Sequencing primers: 5′ CMV-F; 3′ M13-Rev
Terms and licenses: Academic/Nonprofit Terms; Industry Terms: Not Available to Industry
Depositor comments: ATP5G2 (G2) targeting sequence is: MPELILYVAITLSVAERLVGPGHACAEPSFRSSRCSAPLCLLCSGSSSPATAPHPLKMFACSKFVSTPSLVKSTSQLLSRPLSAVVLKRPEILTDESLSSLAVSCPLTSLVSSRSFQTSAISRDIDTA
How to cite: pCMV6-G2-ATP8-V5 (puromycin) was a gift from Matthew O'Connor (Addgene plasmid # 86852 ; http://n2t.net/addgene:86852 ; RRID:Addgene_86852)
