[The description below was written by a language model from this plasmid's Addgene catalogue record and pLannotate feature annotations shown in this document.]
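Description:
pCMV6-G2-ATP8-V5 (puromycin) is a mammalian expression plasmid built on the pCMV6 backbone and designed for allotopic (nuclear) expression of the normally mitochondrially encoded human ATP8 subunit of the F1F0 ATP synthase (Complex V). It is maintained in E. coli through a high-copy ColE1/pUC-type origin and an ampicillin resistance gene under its own bla promoter. It also carries an f1 phage origin, along with residual lacZα, lac promoter/operator and lacI fragments inherited from the cloning backbone.

The expression cassette is driven by the CMV immediate-early enhancer and promoter, with a T7 promoter just downstream. The open reading frame begins with the mitochondrial targeting sequence taken from ATP5G2 (ATP5MC2, "G2"), fused directly to a codon-optimized ATP8 coding sequence, followed by a backbone-encoded C-terminal V5 epitope tag and a human growth hormone polyadenylation signal. Recoding lets the gene be translated in the cytosol, the G2 presequence directs import of the protein into mitochondria, and the V5 tag allows it to be detected. A separate SV40 early promoter drives puromycin N-acetyltransferase, terminated by an SV40 poly(A) signal, so that stably expressing cells can be selected. A short ble fragment after the puromycin gene appears to be a remnant of an earlier marker.

Two sequence records are annotated, a 6,304 nt depositor sequence and a 6,508 nt sequencing result. They show the same features in the same order, with most of the length difference lying between the V5 tag and the hGH poly(A). The associated work used stable nuclear expression of ATP8 and ATP6 to rescue a mitochondrial DNA Complex V null mutant.
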