Features (pLannotate 1.2.2; 21 found; start..end, strand, type, name):
      1..25      +  rep_origin     M13 ori (fragment): M13 bacteriophage origin of replication; arrow indicates direction of (+) strand synthesis
     29..183     -  CDS            lacZα (fragment): LacZα fragment of β-galactosidase; lacZ fragment
    343..722     +  enhancer       CMV enhancer: human cytomegalovirus immediate early enhancer
    724..923     +  promoter       CMV promoter: human cytomegalovirus (CMV) immediate early promoter
    952..970     +  promoter       T7 promoter: promoter for bacteriophage T7 RNA polymerase
   1200..1418    +  CDS            ATP5MC2 (fragment): AT5G2_HUMAN - Also known as ATP5G2 Experimental evidence at protein level: Swiss-Prot protein existence level 1. Mitochondrial membrane ATP synthase (F(1)F(0) ATP synthase or Complex V) produces ATP from ADP in the presence of a proton gradient across the membrane which is generated by electron transport complexes of the respiratory chain. F-type ATPases consist of two structural domains, F(1) - containing the extramembraneous catalytic core and F(0) - containing the membrane proton channel, linked together by a central stalk and a peripheral stalk. During catalysis, ATP synthesis in the catal
   1419..1622    +  CDS            MT-ATP8: ATP8_HUMAN - Also known as ATP8, ATPASE8, MTATP8. Experimental evidence at protein level: Swiss-Prot protein existence level 1. Mitochondrial membrane ATP synthase (F(1)F(0) ATP synthase or Complex V) produces ATP from ADP in the presence of a proton gradient across the membrane which is generated by electron transport complexes of the respiratory chain. F-type ATPases consist of two structural domains, F(1) - containing the extramembraneous catalytic core and F(0) - containing the membrane proton channel, linked together by a central stalk and a peripheral stalk. During catalysis, ATP synthes
   1629..1670    +  CDS            V5 tag: epitope tag from simian virus 5
   1735..2357    +  polyA_signal   hGH poly(A) signal: human growth hormone polyadenylation signal
   2386..2715    +  promoter       SV40 promoter: SV40 enhancer and early promoter
   2773..3372    +  CDS            PuroR: puromycin N-acetyltransferase; pac from Streptomyces alboniger; confers resistance to puromycin
   3398..3556    +  CDS            ble (fragment): BLE_KLEPN - Experimental evidence at protein level: Swiss-Prot protein existence level 1. Binding protein with a strong affinity to the bleomycin family of antibiotics. Binds to CL990; an antimitotic-antibiotic compound. From Klebsiella pneumoniae.
   3551..3672    +  polyA_signal   SV40 poly(A) signal: SV40 polyadenylation signal
   3745..3761    -  protein_bind   lac operator: The lac repressor binds to the lac operator to inhibit transcription in E. coli. This inhibition can be relieved by adding lactose or isopropyl-β-D-thiogalactopyranoside (IPTG). lac repressor encoded by lacI
   3769..3799    -  promoter       lac promoter: promoter for the E. coli lac operon
   3814..3835    -  protein_bind   CAP binding site: CAP binding activates transcription in the presence of cAMP. E. coli catabolite activator protein
   3848..3940    -  CDS            lacI (fragment): lac repressor; lacI; The lac repressor binds to the lac operator to inhibit transcription in E. coli. This inhibition can be relieved by adding lactose or isopropyl-β-D-thiogalactopyranoside (IPTG).
   4123..4711    -  rep_origin     ori: high-copy-number ColE1/pMB1/pBR322/pUC origin of replication
   4882..5742    -  CDS            AmpR: β-lactamase; bla; confers resistance to ampicillin, carbenicillin, and related antibiotics
   5743..5847    -  promoter       AmpR promoter: bla
   5874..6302    +  rep_origin     f1 ori (sequence partly withheld): f1 bacteriophage origin of replication; arrow indicates direction of (+) strand synthesis
>Addgene plasmid #86852 | pCMV6-G2-ATP8-V5 (puromycin) | depositor full sequence | sequence record 170395 | pCMV6-G2-ATP8-V5 (puromycin) sequence 6304 bps
AACAAAATATTAACGCTTACAATTTCCATTCGCCATTCAGGCTGCGCAACTGTTGGGAAGGGCGATCGGT
GCGGGCCTCTTCGCTATTACGCCAGCTGGCGAAAGGGGGATGTGCTGCAAGGCGATTAAGTTGGGTAACG
CCAGGGTTTTCCCAGTCACGACGTTGTAAAACGACGGCCAGTGCCAAGCTGATCTATACATTGAATCAAT
ATTGGCAATTAGCCATATTAGTCATTGGTTATATAGCATAAATCAATATTGGCTATTGGCCATTGCATAC
GTTGTATCTATATCATAATATGTACATTTATATTGGCTCATGTCCAATATGACCGCCATGTTGACATTGA
TTATTGACTAGTTATTAATAGTAATCAATTACGGGGTCATTAGTTCATAGCCCATATATGGAGTTCCGCG
TTACATAACTTACGGTAAATGGCCCGCCTGGCTGACCGCCCAACGACCCCCGCCCATTGACGTCAATAAT
GACGTATGTTCCCATAGTAACGCCAATAGGGACTTTCCATTGACGTCAATGGGTGGAGTATTTACGGTAA
ACTGCCCACTTGGCAGTACATCAAGTGTATCATATGCCAAGTCCGCCCCCTATTGACGTCAATGACGGTA
AATGGCCCGCCTGGCATTATGCCCAGTACATGACCTTACGGGACTTTCCTACTTGGCAGTACATCTACGT
ATTAGTCATCGCTATTACCATGGTGATGCGGTTTTGGCAGTACACCAATGGGCGTGGATAGCGGTTTGAC
TCACGGGGATTTCCAAGTCTCCACCCCATTGACGTCAATGGGAGTTTGTTTTGGCACCAAAATCAACGGG
ACTTTCCAAAATGTCGTAATAACCCCGCCCCGTTGACGCAAATGGGCGGTAGGCGTGTACGGTGGGAGGT
CTATATAAGCAGAGCTCGTTTAGTGAACCGTCAGAATTTTGTAATACGACTCACTATAGGGCGGCCGGGA
ATTCGTCGACTGGATCCGGTACCGAGGAGATCTGCCGCCGCGATCGCCATGCCTGAGCTGATCCTGTATG
TTGCAATCACTCTATCCGTGGCTGAGCGACTCGTTGGCCCGGGTCACGCATGCGCTGAGCCTTCCTTTCG
CTCTTCCCGCTGCTCCGCCCCTCTCTGTCTTCTCTGCAGTGGGAGCAGCTCTCCTGCCACAGCTCCTCAC
CCCCTGAAAATGTTCGCCTGCTCCAAGTTTGTCTCCACTCCCTCCTTGGTGAAGAGCACCTCACAGCTGC
TGAGCCGTCCGCTATCTGCAGTGGTGCTGAAACGACCGGAGATACTGACAGATGAGAGCCTCAGCAGCTT
GGCAGTCTCATGTCCCCTTACCTCACTTGTCTCTAGCCGCAGCTTCCAAACCAGCGCCATTTCAAGGGAC
ATCGACACAGCAACGCGTATGCCCCAGCTGAACACCACAGTGTGGCCTACTATGATCACCCCAATGCTGC
TGACACTGTTCCTGATTACTCAGCTGAAGATGCTGAACACCAATTACCACCTGCCCCCTTCCCCAAAACC
CATGAAGATGAAAAACTATAATAAGCCCTGGGAACCTAAGTGGACCAAAATCTGTAGCCTGCATAGCCTG
CCCCCTCAGTCACTCGAGGGTAAGCCTATCCCTAACCCTCTCCTCGGTCTCGATTCTACGTAGGCGGCCG
CACTCGAGGTTTAAACGGCCGGCCGCGGTCATAGCTGTTTCCTGAACAGATCCCGGGTGGCATCCCTGTG
ACCCCTCCCCAGTGCCTCTCCTGGCCCTGGAAGTTGCCACTCCAGTGCCCACCAGCCTTGTCCTAATAAA
ATTAAGTTGCATCATTTTGTCTGACTAGGTGTCCTTCTATAATATTATGGGGTGGAGGGGGGTGGTATGG
AGCAAGGGGCAAGTTGGGAAGACAACCTGTAGGGCCTGCGGGGTCTATTGGGAACCAAGCTGGAGTGCAG
TGGCACAATCTTGGCTCACTGCAATCTCCGCCTCCTGGGTTCAAGCGATTCTCCTGCCTCAGCCTCCCGA
GTTGTTGGGATTCCAGGCATGCATGACCAGGCTCAGCTAATTTTTGTTTTTTTGGTAGAGACGGGGTTTC
ACCATATTGGCCAGGCTGGTCTCCAACTCCTAATCTCAGGTGATCTACCCACCTTGGCCTCCCAAATTGC
TGGGATTACAGGCGTGAACCACTGCTCCCTTCCCTGTCCTTCTGATTTTAAAATAACTATACCAGCAGGA
GGACGTCCAGACACAGCATAGGCTACCTGGCCATGCCCAACCGGTGGGACATTTGAGTTGCTTGCTTGGC
ACTGTCCTCTCATGCGTTGGGTCCACTCAGTAGATGCCTGTTGAATTGGGTACGCGGCCAGCTTGGCTGT
GGAATGTGTGTCAGTTAGGGTGTGGAAAGTCCCCAGGCTCCCCAGCAGGCAGAAGTATGCAAAGCATGCA
TCTCAATTAGTCAGCAACCAGGTGTGGAAAGTCCCCAGGCTCCCCAGCAGGCAGAAGTATGCAAAGCATG
CATCTCAATTAGTCAGCAACCATAGTCCCGCCCCTAACTCCGCCCATCCCGCCCCTAACTCCGCCCAGTT
CCGCCCATTCTCCGCCCCATGGCTGACTAATTTTTTTTATTTATGCAGAGGCCGAGGCCGCCTCGGCCTC
TGAGCTATTCCAGAAGTAGTGAGGAGGCTTTTTTGGAGGCCTAGGCTTTTGCAAAAAGCTCCCGGGAGCT
TGTATATCCATTTTCGGATCTGATCAAGAGACACGTACGACCATGACCGAGTACAAGCCCACGGTGCGCC
TCGCCACCCGCGACGACGTCCCCCGGGCAGTACGCACCCTCGCCGCCGCGTTCGCCGACTACCCCGCCAC
GCGCCACACCGTCGATCCAGACCGCCACATCGAGCGGGTCACCGAGCTGCAAGAACTCTTCCTCACGCGC
GTCGGGCTCGACATCGGCAAGGTGTGGGTCGCGGACGACGGCGCCGCGGTGGCGGTCTGGACCACGCCGG
AGAGCGTCGAAGCGGGGGCGGTGTTCGCCGAGATCGGCCCGCGCATGGCCGAGTTGAGCGGTTCCCGGCT
GGCCGCGCAGCAACAGATGGAAGGCCTCCTGGCGCCGCACCGGCCCAAGGAGCCCGCGTGGTTCCTGGCC
ACCGTCGGCGTCTCGCCCGACCACCAGGGCAAGGGTCTGGGCAGCGCCGTCGTGCTCCCCGGAGTGGAGG
CGGCCGAGCGCGCCGGGGTGCCCGCCTTCCTGGAGACCTCCGCGCCCCGCAACCTCCCCTTCTACGAGCG
GCTCGGCTTCACCGTCACCGCCGACGTCGAGGTGCCCGAAGGACCGCGCACCTGGTGCATGACCCGCAAG
CCCGGTGCCTGACTGCAGTGGGACTCTGGGGTTCGAAATGACCGACCAAGCGACGCCCAACCTGCCATCA
CGAGATTTCGATTCCACCGCCGCCTTCTATGAAAGGTTGGGCTTCGGAATCGTTTTCCGGGACGCCGGCT
GGATGATCCTCCAGCGCGGGGATCTCATGCTGGAGTTCTTCGCCCACCCCAACTTGTTTATTGCAGCTTA
TAATGGTTACAAATAAAGCAATAGCATCACAAATTTCACAAATAAAGCATTTTTTTCACTGCATTCTAGT
TGTGGTTTGTCCAAACTCATCAATGTATCTTATCATGTCTGTATACCGTCGACCTCTAGCTAGAGCTTGG
CGTAATCATGGTCATAGCTGTTTCCTGTGTGAAATTGTTATCCGCTCACAATTCCACACAACATACGAGC
CGGAAGCATAAAGTGTAAAGCCTGGGGTGCCTAATGAGTGAGCTAACTCACATTAATTGCGTTGCGCTCA
CTGCCCGCTTTCCAGTCGGGAAACCTGTCGTGCCAGCTGCATTAATGAATCGGCCAACGCGCGGGGAGAG
GCGGTTTGCGTATTGGGCGCTCTTCCGCTTCCTCGCTCACTGACTCGCTGCGCTCGGTCGTTCGGCTGCG
GCGAGCGGTATCAGCTCACTCAAAGGCGGTAATACGGTTATCCACAGAATCAGGGGATAACGCAGGAAAG
AACATGTGAGCAAAAGGCCAGCAAAAGGCCAGGAACCGTAAAAAGGCCGCGTTGCTGGCGTTTTTCCATA
GGCTCCGCCCCCCTGACGAGCATCACAAAAATCGACGCTCAAGTCAGAGGTGGCGAAACCCGACAGGACT
ATAAAGATACCAGGCGTTTCCCCCTGGAAGCTCCCTCGTGCGCTCTCCTGTTCCGACCCTGCCGCTTACC
GGATACCTGTCCGCCTTTCTCCCTTCGGGAAGCGTGGCGCTTTCTCATAGCTCACGCTGTAGGTATCTCA
GTTCGGTGTAGGTCGTTCGCTCCAAGCTGGGCTGTGTGCACGAACCCCCCGTTCAGCCCGACCGCTGCGC
CTTATCCGGTAACTATCGTCTTGAGTCCAACCCGGTAAGACACGACTTATCGCCACTGGCAGCAGCCACT
GGTAACAGGATTAGCAGAGCGAGGTATGTAGGCGGTGCTACAGAGTTCTTGAAGTGGTGGCCTAACTACG
GCTACACTAGAAGAACAGTATTTGGTATCTGCGCTCTGCTGAAGCCAGTTACCTTCGGAAAAAGAGTTGG
TAGCTCTTGATCCGGCAAACAAACCACCGCTGGTAGCGGTGGTTTTTTTGTTTGCAAGCAGCAGATTACG
CGCAGAAAAAAAGGATCTCAAGAAGATCCTTTGATCTTTTCTACGGGGTCTGACGCTCAGTGGAACGAAA
ACTCACGTTAAGGGATTTTGGTCATGAGATTATCAAAAAGGATCTTCACCTAGATCCTTTTAAATTAAAA
ATGAAGTTTTAAATCAATCTAAAGTATATATGAGTAAACTTGGTCTGACAGTTACCAATGCTTAATCAGT
GAGGCACCTATCTCAGCGATCTGTCTATTTCGTTCATCCATAGTTGCCTGACTCCCCGTCGTGTAGATAA
CTACGATACGGGAGGGCTTACCATCTGGCCCCAGTGCTGCAATGATACCGCGAGACCCACGCTCACCGGC
TCCAGATTTATCAGCAATAAACCAGCCAGCCGGAAGGGCCGAGCGCAGAAGTGGTCCTGCAACTTTATCC
GCCTCCATCCAGTCTATTAATTGTTGCCGGGAAGCTAGAGTAAGTAGTTCGCCAGTTAATAGTTTGCGCA
ACGTTGTTGCCATTGCTACAGGCATCGTGGTGTCACGCTCGTCGTTTGGTATGGCTTCATTCAGCTCCGG
TTCCCAACGATCAAGGCGAGTTACATGATCCCCCATGTTGTGCAAAAAAGCGGTTAGCTCCTTCGGTCCT
CCGATCGTTGTCAGAAGTAAGTTGGCCGCAGTGTTATCACTCATGGTTATGGCAGCACTGCATAATTCTC
TTACTGTCATGCCATCCGTAAGATGCTTTTCTGTGACTGGTGAGTACTCAACCAAGTCATTCTGAGAATA
GTGTATGCGGCGACCGAGTTGCTCTTGCCCGGCGTCAATACGGGATAATACCGCGCCACATAGCAGAACT
TTAAAAGTGCTCATCATTGGAAAACGTTCTTCGGGGCGAAAACTCTCAAGGATCTTACCGCTGTTGAGAT
CCAGTTCGATGTAACCCACTCGTGCACCCAACTGATCTTCAGCATCTTTTACTTTCACCAGCGTTTCTGG
GTGAGCAAAAACAGGAAGGCAAAATGCCGCAAAAAAGGGAATAAGGGCGACACGGAAATGTTGAATACTC
ATACTCTTCCTTTTTCAATATTATTGAAGCATTTATCAGGGTTATTGTCTCATGAGCGGATACATATTTG
AATGTATTTAGAAAAATAAACAAATAGGGGTTCCGCGCACATTTCCCCGAAAAGTGCCACCTG
[124 nt withheld, positions 5874-5997]
C
[91 nt withheld, positions 5999-6089]
A
[49 nt withheld, positions 6091-6139]
CCTTTGACGTTGGAGTCCACGTTCTTT
[37 nt withheld, positions 6167-6203]
ACCCTATCTCGGTCTATTCTTTTGATTTATAAGGGATTTTGCCGATTTCGGCCTATTGGTTAAAAAATGA
GCTGATTTAACAAAAATTTAACGCGAATTTT
