Features (pLannotate 1.2.2; 20 found; start..end, strand, type, name):
     10..438     +  rep_origin     f1 ori (sequence partly withheld): f1 bacteriophage origin of replication; arrow indicates direction of (+) strand synthesis
    469..623     -  CDS            lacZα (fragment): LacZα fragment of β-galactosidase; lacZ fragment
    783..1162    +  enhancer       CMV enhancer: human cytomegalovirus immediate early enhancer
   1164..1363    +  promoter       CMV promoter: human cytomegalovirus (CMV) immediate early promoter
   1392..1410    +  promoter       T7 promoter: promoter for bacteriophage T7 RNA polymerase
   1640..1858    +  CDS            ATP5MC2 (fragment): AT5G2_HUMAN - Also known as ATP5G2 Experimental evidence at protein level: Swiss-Prot protein existence level 1. Mitochondrial membrane ATP synthase (F(1)F(0) ATP synthase or Complex V) produces ATP from ADP in the presence of a proton gradient across the membrane which is generated by electron transport complexes of the respiratory chain. F-type ATPases consist of two structural domains, F(1) - containing the extramembraneous catalytic core and F(0) - containing the membrane proton channel, linked together by a central stalk and a peripheral stalk. During catalysis, ATP synthesis in the catal
   1859..2062    +  CDS            MT-ATP8: ATP8_HUMAN - Also known as ATP8, ATPASE8, MTATP8. Experimental evidence at protein level: Swiss-Prot protein existence level 1. Mitochondrial membrane ATP synthase (F(1)F(0) ATP synthase or Complex V) produces ATP from ADP in the presence of a proton gradient across the membrane which is generated by electron transport complexes of the respiratory chain. F-type ATPases consist of two structural domains, F(1) - containing the extramembraneous catalytic core and F(0) - containing the membrane proton channel, linked together by a central stalk and a peripheral stalk. During catalysis, ATP synthes
   2069..2110    +  CDS            V5 tag: epitope tag from simian virus 5
   2379..3001    +  polyA_signal   hGH poly(A) signal: human growth hormone polyadenylation signal
   3030..3359    +  promoter       SV40 promoter: SV40 enhancer and early promoter
   3417..4016    +  CDS            PuroR: puromycin N-acetyltransferase; pac from Streptomyces alboniger; confers resistance to puromycin
   4042..4200    +  CDS            ble (fragment): BLE_KLEPN - Experimental evidence at protein level: Swiss-Prot protein existence level 1. Binding protein with a strong affinity to the bleomycin family of antibiotics. Binds to CL990; an antimitotic-antibiotic compound. From Klebsiella pneumoniae.
   4195..4316    +  polyA_signal   SV40 poly(A) signal: SV40 polyadenylation signal
   4389..4405    -  protein_bind   lac operator: The lac repressor binds to the lac operator to inhibit transcription in E. coli. This inhibition can be relieved by adding lactose or isopropyl-β-D-thiogalactopyranoside (IPTG). lac repressor encoded by lacI
   4413..4443    -  promoter       lac promoter: promoter for the E. coli lac operon
   4458..4479    -  protein_bind   CAP binding site: CAP binding activates transcription in the presence of cAMP. E. coli catabolite activator protein
   4492..4584    -  CDS            lacI (fragment): lac repressor; lacI; The lac repressor binds to the lac operator to inhibit transcription in E. coli. This inhibition can be relieved by adding lactose or isopropyl-β-D-thiogalactopyranoside (IPTG).
   4767..5355    -  rep_origin     ori: high-copy-number ColE1/pMB1/pBR322/pUC origin of replication
   5526..6386    -  CDS            AmpR: β-lactamase; bla; confers resistance to ampicillin, carbenicillin, and related antibiotics
   6387..6491    -  promoter       AmpR promoter: bla
>Addgene plasmid #86852 | pCMV6-G2-ATP8-V5 (puromycin) | addgene full sequence | sequence record 173225 | Addgene NGS Result
TGCCACCTG
[124 nt withheld, positions 10-133]
C
[91 nt withheld, positions 135-225]
A
[49 nt withheld, positions 227-275]
CCTTTGACGTTGGAGTCCACGTTCTTT
[37 nt withheld, positions 303-339]
ACCCTATCTCGGTCTATTCTTTTGATTTATAAGGGATTTTGCCGATTTCGGCCTATTGGTTAAAAAATGA
GCTGATTTAACAAAAATTTAACGCGAATTTTAACAAAATATTAACGCTTACAATTTCCATTCGCCATTCA
GGCTGCGCAACTGTTGGGAAGGGCGATCGGTGCGGGCCTCTTCGCTATTACGCCAGCTGGCGAAAGGGGG
ATGTGCTGCAAGGCGATTAAGTTGGGTAACGCCAGGGTTTTCCCAGTCACGACGTTGTAAAACGACGGCC
AGTGCCAAGCTGATCTATACATTGAATCAATATTGGCAATTAGCCATATTAGTCATTGGTTATATAGCAT
AAATCAATATTGGCTATTGGCCATTGCATACGTTGTATCTATATCATAATATGTACATTTATATTGGCTC
ATGTCCAATATGACCGCCATGTTGACATTGATTATTGACTAGTTATTAATAGTAATCAATTACGGGGTCA
TTAGTTCATAGCCCATATATGGAGTTCCGCGTTACATAACTTACGGTAAATGGCCCGCCTGGCTGACCGC
CCAACGACCCCCGCCCATTGACGTCAATAATGACGTATGTTCCCATAGTAACGCCAATAGGGACTTTCCA
TTGACGTCAATGGGTGGAGTATTTACGGTAAACTGCCCACTTGGCAGTACATCAAGTGTATCATATGCCA
AGTCCGCCCCCTATTGACGTCAATGACGGTAAATGGCCCGCCTGGCATTATGCCCAGTACATGACCTTAC
GGGACTTTCCTACTTGGCAGTACATCTACGTATTAGTCATCGCTATTACCATGGTGATGCGGTTTTGGCA
GTACACCAATGGGCGTGGATAGCGGTTTGACTCACGGGGATTTCCAAGTCTCCACCCCATTGACGTCAAT
GGGAGTTTGTTTTGGCACCAAAATCAACGGGACTTTCCAAAATGTCGTAATAACCCCGCCCCGTTGACGC
AAATGGGCGGTAGGCGTGTACGGTGGGAGGTCTATATAAGCAGAGCTCGTTTAGTGAACCGTCAGAATTT
TGTAATACGACTCACTATAGGGCGGCCGGGAATTCGTCGACTGGATCCGGTACCGAGGAGATCTGCCGCC
GCGATCGCCATGCCTGAGCTGATCCTGTATGTTGCAATCACTCTATCCGTGGCTGAGCGACTCGTTGGCC
CGGGTCACGCATGCGCTGAGCCTTCCTTTCGCTCTTCCCGCTGCTCCGCCCCTCTCTGTCTTCTCTGCAG
TGGGAGCAGCTCTCCTGCCACAGCTCCTCACCCCCTGAAAATGTTCGCCTGCTCCAAGTTTGTCTCCACT
CCCTCCTTGGTGAAGAGCACCTCACAGCTGCTGAGCCGTCCGCTATCTGCAGTGGTGCTGAAACGACCGG
AGATACTGACAGATGAGAGCCTCAGCAGCTTGGCAGTCTCATGTCCCCTTACCTCACTTGTCTCTAGCCG
CAGCTTCCAAACCAGCGCCATTTCAAGGGACATCGACACAGCAACGCGTATGCCCCAGCTGAACACCACA
GTGTGGCCTACTATGATCACCCCAATGCTGCTGACACTGTTCCTGATTACTCAGCTGAAGATGCTGAACA
CCAATTACCACCTGCCCCCTTCCCCAAAACCCATGAAGATGAAAAACTATAATAAGCCCTGGGAACCTAA
GTGGACCAAAATCTGTAGCCTGCATAGCCTGCCCCCTCAGTCACTCGAGGGTAAGCCTATCCCTAACCCT
CTCCTCGGTCTCGATTCTACGTAGGCGGCCGCGGCCGGCCAGGAGCCGTCTCCACCTCCCATAGTTCTCC
CGCGTCTGGTTGGCCCCGTGTGTTCCTTTTCCTATACCTCCCCAGGCAGCCTGGGGAACGTGGTTGGCTC
AGGGTTTGACAGAGAAAAGACAAATAAATACTGTATTAATAAGATGTTTCTTGAGGCCGGCCGCGGTCAT
AGCTGTTTCCTGAACAGATCCTCTAGAGATATCGTTTAAACGGCCGGCCGCGGTCATAGCTGTTTCCTGA
ACAGATCCCGGGTGGCATCCCTGTGACCCCTCCCCAGTGCCTCTCCTGGCCCTGGAAGTTGCCACTCCAG
TGCCCACCAGCCTTGTCCTAATAAAATTAAGTTGCATCATTTTGTCTGACTAGGTGTCCTTCTATAATAT
TATGGGGTGGAGGGGGGTGGTATGGAGCAAGGGGCAAGTTGGGAAGACAACCTGTAGGGCCTGCGGGGTC
TATTGGGAACCAAGCTGGAGTGCAGTGGCACAATCTTGGCTCACTGCAATCTCCGCCTCCTGGGTTCAAG
CGATTCTCCTGCCTCAGCCTCCCGAGTTGTTGGGATTCCAGGCATGCATGACCAGGCTCAGCTAATTTTT
GTTTTTTTGGTAGAGACGGGGTTTCACCATATTGGCCAGGCTGGTCTCCAACTCCTAATCTCAGGTGATC
TACCCACCTTGGCCTCCCAAATTGCTGGGATTACAGGCGTGAACCACTGCTCCCTTCCCTGTCCTTCTGA
TTTTAAAATAACTATACCAGCAGGAGGACGTCCAGACACAGCATAGGCTACCTGGCCATGCCCAACCGGT
GGGACATTTGAGTTGCTTGCTTGGCACTGTCCTCTCATGCGTTGGGTCCACTCAGTAGATGCCTGTTGAA
TTGGGTACGCGGCCAGCTTGGCTGTGGAATGTGTGTCAGTTAGGGTGTGGAAAGTCCCCAGGCTCCCCAG
CAGGCAGAAGTATGCAAAGCATGCATCTCAATTAGTCAGCAACCAGGTGTGGAAAGTCCCCAGGCTCCCC
AGCAGGCAGAAGTATGCAAAGCATGCATCTCAATTAGTCAGCAACCATAGTCCCGCCCCTAACTCCGCCC
ATCCCGCCCCTAACTCCGCCCAGTTCCGCCCATTCTCCGCCCCATGGCTGACTAATTTTTTTTATTTATG
CAGAGGCCGAGGCCGCCTCGGCCTCTGAGCTATTCCAGAAGTAGTGAGGAGGCTTTTTTGGAGGCCTAGG
CTTTTGCAAAAAGCTCCCGGGAGCTTGTATATCCATTTTCGGATCTGATCAAGAGACACGTACGACCATG
ACCGAGTACAAGCCCACGGTGCGCCTCGCCACCCGCGACGACGTCCCCCGGGCAGTACGCACCCTCGCCG
CCGCGTTCGCCGACTACCCCGCCACGCGCCACACCGTCGATCCAGACCGCCACATCGAGCGGGTCACCGA
GCTGCAAGAACTCTTCCTCACGCGCGTCGGGCTCGACATCGGCAAGGTGTGGGTCGCGGACGACGGCGCC
GCGGTGGCGGTCTGGACCACGCCGGAGAGCGTCGAAGCGGGGGCGGTGTTCGCCGAGATCGGCCCGCGCA
TGGCCGAGTTGAGCGGTTCCCGGCTGGCCGCGCAGCAACAGATGGAAGGCCTCCTGGCGCCGCACCGGCC
CAAGGAGCCCGCGTGGTTCCTGGCCACCGTCGGCGTCTCGCCCGACCACCAGGGCAAGGGTCTGGGCAGC
GCCGTCGTGCTCCCCGGAGTGGAGGCGGCCGAGCGCGCCGGGGTGCCCGCCTTCCTGGAGACCTCCGCGC
CCCGCAACCTCCCCTTCTACGAGCGGCTCGGCTTCACCGTCACCGCCGACGTCGAGGTGCCCGAAGGACC
GCGCACCTGGTGCATGACCCGCAAGCCCGGTGCCTGACTGCAGTGGGACTCTGGGGTTCGAAATGACCGA
CCAAGCGACGCCCAACCTGCCATCACGAGATTTCGATTCCACCGCCGCCTTCTATGAAAGGTTGGGCTTC
GGAATCGTTTTCCGGGACGCCGGCTGGATGATCCTCCAGCGCGGGGATCTCATGCTGGAGTTCTTCGCCC
ACCCCAACTTGTTTATTGCAGCTTATAATGGTTACAAATAAAGCAATAGCATCACAAATTTCACAAATAA
AGCATTTTTTTCACTGCATTCTAGTTGTGGTTTGTCCAAACTCATCAATGTATCTTATCATGTCTGTATA
CCGTCGACCTCTAGCTAGAGCTTGGCGTAATCATGGTCATAGCTGTTTCCTGTGTGAAATTGTTATCCGC
TCACAATTCCACACAACATACGAGCCGGAAGCATAAAGTGTAAAGCCTGGGGTGCCTAATGAGTGAGCTA
ACTCACATTAATTGCGTTGCGCTCACTGCCCGCTTTCCAGTCGGGAAACCTGTCGTGCCAGCTGCATTAA
TGAATCGGCCAACGCGCGGGGAGAGGCGGTTTGCGTATTGGGCGCTCTTCCGCTTCCTCGCTCACTGACT
CGCTGCGCTCGGTCGTTCGGCTGCGGCGAGCGGTATCAGCTCACTCAAAGGCGGTAATACGGTTATCCAC
AGAATCAGGGGATAACGCAGGAAAGAACATGTGAGCAAAAGGCCAGCAAAAGGCCAGGAACCGTAAAAAG
GCCGCGTTGCTGGCGTTTTTCCATAGGCTCCGCCCCCCTGACGAGCATCACAAAAATCGACGCTCAAGTC
AGAGGTGGCGAAACCCGACAGGACTATAAAGATACCAGGCGTTTCCCCCTGGAAGCTCCCTCGTGCGCTC
TCCTGTTCCGACCCTGCCGCTTACCGGATACCTGTCCGCCTTTCTCCCTTCGGGAAGCGTGGCGCTTTCT
CATAGCTCACGCTGTAGGTATCTCAGTTCGGTGTAGGTCGTTCGCTCCAAGCTGGGCTGTGTGCACGAAC
CCCCCGTTCAGCCCGACCGCTGCGCCTTATCCGGTAACTATCGTCTTGAGTCCAACCCGGTAAGACACGA
CTTATCGCCACTGGCAGCAGCCACTGGTAACAGGATTAGCAGAGCGAGGTATGTAGGCGGTGCTACAGAG
TTCTTGAAGTGGTGGCCTAACTACGGCTACACTAGAAGAACAGTATTTGGTATCTGCGCTCTGCTGAAGC
CAGTTACCTTCGGAAAAAGAGTTGGTAGCTCTTGATCCGGCAAACAAACCACCGCTGGTAGCGGTGGTTT
TTTTGTTTGCAAGCAGCAGATTACGCGCAGAAAAAAAGGATCTCAAGAAGATCCTTTGATCTTTTCTACG
GGGTCTGACGCTCAGTGGAACGAAAACTCACGTTAAGGGATTTTGGTCATGAGATTATCAAAAAGGATCT
TCACCTAGATCCTTTTAAATTAAAAATGAAGTTTTAAATCAATCTAAAGTATATATGAGTAAACTTGGTC
TGACAGTTACCAATGCTTAATCAGTGAGGCACCTATCTCAGCGATCTGTCTATTTCGTTCATCCATAGTT
GCCTGACTCCCCGTCGTGTAGATAACTACGATACGGGAGGGCTTACCATCTGGCCCCAGTGCTGCAATGA
TACCGCGAGACCCACGCTCACCGGCTCCAGATTTATCAGCAATAAACCAGCCAGCCGGAAGGGCCGAGCG
CAGAAGTGGTCCTGCAACTTTATCCGCCTCCATCCAGTCTATTAATTGTTGCCGGGAAGCTAGAGTAAGT
AGTTCGCCAGTTAATAGTTTGCGCAACGTTGTTGCCATTGCTACAGGCATCGTGGTGTCACGCTCGTCGT
TTGGTATGGCTTCATTCAGCTCCGGTTCCCAACGATCAAGGCGAGTTACATGATCCCCCATGTTGTGCAA
AAAAGCGGTTAGCTCCTTCGGTCCTCCGATCGTTGTCAGAAGTAAGTTGGCCGCAGTGTTATCACTCATG
GTTATGGCAGCACTGCATAATTCTCTTACTGTCATGCCATCCGTAAGATGCTTTTCTGTGACTGGTGAGT
ACTCAACCAAGTCATTCTGAGAATAGTGTATGCGGCGACCGAGTTGCTCTTGCCCGGCGTCAATACGGGA
TAATACCGCGCCACATAGCAGAACTTTAAAAGTGCTCATCATTGGAAAACGTTCTTCGGGGCGAAAACTC
TCAAGGATCTTACCGCTGTTGAGATCCAGTTCGATGTAACCCACTCGTGCACCCAACTGATCTTCAGCAT
CTTTTACTTTCACCAGCGTTTCTGGGTGAGCAAAAACAGGAAGGCAAAATGCCGCAAAAAAGGGAATAAG
GGCGACACGGAAATGTTGAATACTCATACTCTTCCTTTTTCAATATTATTGAAGCATTTATCAGGGTTAT
TGTCTCATGAGCGGATACATATTTGAATGTATTTAGAAAAATAAACAAATAGGGGTTCCGCGCACATTTC
CCCGAAAAG
